Addgene plasmid #161546: pJB003 ZF1/2x6-C 3xFLAG-NLS-VP16-FRB
Purpose: Inducible expression of 3xFLAG-NLS-VP16-FRB under the ZF1/2x6-C promoter
Depositing lab: Joshua Leonard. Publication: Model-guided design of mammalian genetic programs. Muldoon JJ, Kandula V, Hong M, Donahue PS, Boucher JD, Bagheri N, Leonard JN. Sci Adv. 2021 Feb 19;7(8). pii: 7/8/eabe9375. doi: 10.1126/sciadv.abe9375. Print 2021 Feb. PubMed 33608279.
Backbone
  Vector backbone: pPD152 Reporter Template v2
  Vector type: Mammalian Expression, Synthetic Biology
Growth in bacteria
  Bacterial resistance: Ampicillin, 100 μg/mL
  Growth temperature: 37°C
  Growth strain: DH5alpha
  Copy number: High Copy
Gene/Insert
  Gene/Insert name: 3xFLAG-NLS-VP16-FRB
  Species: Synthetic
  Promoter: ZF1/2x6-C
  Tag / fusion protein: 3x-FLAG (N terminal on insert)
  Cloning method: Restriction Enzyme; 5′ cloning site BglII (not destroyed); 3′ cloning site NotI (not destroyed)
  Sequencing primers: 5′ CGACACGGAAATGTTGAATAC; 3′ CAGTGGGAGTGGCACCTTCC
Terms and licenses: Academic/Nonprofit Terms; Industry Terms: Not Available to Industry
How to cite: pJB003 ZF1/2x6-C 3xFLAG-NLS-VP16-FRB was a gift from Joshua Leonard (Addgene plasmid # 161546 ; http://n2t.net/addgene:161546 ; RRID:Addgene_161546)
