[The description below was written by a language model from this plasmid's Addgene catalogue record and pLannotate feature annotations shown in this document.]
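Description:
pJB003 ZF1/2x6-C 3xFLAG-NLS-VP16-FRB is a 4.3 kb mammalian expression plasmid for synthetic biology, built on the pPD152 Reporter Template v2 backbone. It is propagated in E. coli at high copy from a ColE1/pUC-type origin and selected with ampicillin through the bla gene and its promoter. The backbone also carries an f1 phage origin, remnants of the lac promoter/operator region, and an SV40 early promoter followed by only a short fragment of a bleomycin-family resistance gene and an SV40 poly(A) signal. On this annotation, a functional mammalian selection marker does not appear to be intact.

The payload is a synthetic fusion protein cloned between BglII and NotI sites: an N-terminal 3xFLAG epitope tag, a nuclear localisation signal, the herpes simplex virus VP16 transcriptional activation domain, and an FRB domain, terminated by the bovine growth hormone poly(A) signal. The feature annotation matches the FRB portion to the T2098L variant of the FKBP-rapamycin binding domain, which binds rapamycin analogues, although the catalogue entry simply calls it FRB. Expression is driven by the ZF1/2x6-C promoter. The annotation detects only a minimal TATA-box promoter fragment there, and the name suggests upstream arrays of zinc-finger binding sites, though the record does not describe their arrangement.

The stated purpose is inducible expression of the fusion protein from this promoter. FRB fusions are generally used for ligand-induced dimerisation with an FKBP-fused partner, so this activation-domain half could be recruited to a DNA-binding partner, with its own production placed under upstream transcriptional control. The partner component is not named in the record. The plasmid comes from work on model-guided design of mammalian genetic programs.
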