Features (pLannotate 1.2.2; 18 found; start..end, strand, type, name):
      1..105     -  promoter       AmpR promoter: bla
    253..269     +  promoter       minP (fragment): minimal TATA-box promoter with low basal activity
    356..379     +  CDS            3xFLAG (fragment): three tandem FLAG® epitope tags
    443..676     +  CDS            VP16_HHV11 (fragment): Experimental evidence at protein level: Swiss-Prot protein existence level 1. May play a role in the aggregation of tegument proteins around nucleocapsids during virus morphogenesis. From Human herpesvirus 1 (strain 17) (HHV-1) (Human herpes simplex virus 1).
    742..1009    +  CDS            FRB* (fragment): T2098L mutant of FKBP-rapamycin binding domain of human FRAP binds synthetic ligands such as AP21967
   1069..1180    +  polyA_signal   bGH poly(A) signal: bovine growth hormone polyadenylation signal
   1297..1318    +  promoter       SV40 promoter (fragment): SV40 enhancer and early promoter
   1339..1767    +  rep_origin     f1 ori (sequence partly withheld): f1 bacteriophage origin of replication; arrow indicates direction of (+) strand synthesis
   1772..1794    +  promoter       SV40 promoter (fragment): SV40 enhancer and early promoter
   1795..1986    +  promoter       SV40 promoter: SV40 early promoter
   2013..2111    +  CDS            ble (fragment): BLE_KLEPN - Experimental evidence at protein level: Swiss-Prot protein existence level 1. Binding protein with a strong affinity to the bleomycin family of antibiotics. Binds to CL990; an antimitotic-antibiotic compound. From Klebsiella pneumoniae.
   2106..2227    +  polyA_signal   SV40 poly(A) signal: SV40 polyadenylation signal
   2300..2316    -  protein_bind   lac operator: The lac repressor binds to the lac operator to inhibit transcription in E. coli. This inhibition can be relieved by adding lactose or isopropyl-β-D-thiogalactopyranoside (IPTG). lac repressor encoded by lacI
   2324..2354    -  promoter       lac promoter: promoter for the E. coli lac operon
   2369..2390    -  protein_bind   CAP binding site: CAP binding activates transcription in the presence of cAMP. E. coli catabolite activator protein
   2403..2495    -  CDS            lacI (fragment): lac repressor; lacI; The lac repressor binds to the lac operator to inhibit transcription in E. coli. This inhibition can be relieved by adding lactose or isopropyl-β-D-thiogalactopyranoside (IPTG).
   2678..3266    -  rep_origin     ori: high-copy-number ColE1/pMB1/pBR322/pUC origin of replication
   3437..4297    -  CDS            AmpR: β-lactamase; bla; confers resistance to ampicillin, carbenicillin, and related antibiotics
>Addgene plasmid #161546 | pJB003 ZF1/2x6-C 3xFLAG-NLS-VP16-FRB | addgene full sequence | sequence record 318357 | Addgene NGS Result
ACTCTTCCTTTTTCAATATTATTGAAGCATTTATCAGGGTTATTGTCTCATGAGCGGATACATATTTGAA
TGTATTTAGAAAAATAAACAAATAGGGGTTCCGCGCACATTTCCCCGAAAAGTGCCACCTGACGTCGACG
GATCGGGAGATCTGAATTGGAGTGAGGACGTGTAGAGTGAGGACGTGCGGAGTGAGGACGTGTAGAGTGA
GGACGTGCGGAGTGAGGACGTGTAGAGTGAGGACGTGCCCTCTAGAGGGTATATAATGGGGGCCACTAGT
CTACTACCAGAGCTCATCGCTAGCGCCACCATGGATTATAAGGATCACGATGGCGACTACAAGGACCACG
ATATTGACTACAAAGACGATGACGATAAAATGGCTCCTAAGAAAAAGCGCAAAGTCGGTATCCATGGCGT
TCCCGTCGACGGTGGACTCCAAGCCCCACCAACCGATGTTTCTTTAGGTGATGAGTTACATTTGGACGGT
GAGGACGTAGCTATGGCACATGCAGATGCCTTAGACGATTTTGACTTGGATATGTTAGGAGATGGAGATT
CACCAGGACCTGGTTTCACACCACACGATTCAGCTCCATACGGTGCTTTGGACATGGCCGATTTCGAATT
TGAACAGATGTTTACTGATGCCTTGGGTATAGACGAATACGGTGGTGGAGGATCCGGTGGTGGCGGGTCT
GGAGGAGGAGGTAGTGGTGGAGGTGGCTCTGGTACCATGCTTGAGATGTGGCATGAAGGCCTGGAAGAGG
CATCTCGTTTGTACTTTGGGGAAAGGAACGTGAAAGGCATGTTTGAGGTGCTGGAGCCCTTGCATGCTAT
GATGGAACGGGGACCCCAGACTCTGAAGGAAACATCCTTTAATCAGGCCTATGGTCGAGATTTAATGGAG
GCCCAAGAGTGGTGCAGGAAGTACATGAAATCAGGGAATGTCAAGGACCTCCTCCAAGCCTGGGACCTCT
ATTATCATGTGTTCCGACGAATCTCAAAGACTAGATGAGCGGCCGCTCGAGTCTAGAGGGCCCGTTTAAA
CCCGCTGATCAGCCTCGACTGTGCCTTCTAGTTGCCAGCCATCTGTTGTTTGCCCCTCCCCCGTGCCTTC
CTTGACCCTGGAAGGTGCCACTCCCACTGTCCTTTCCTAATAAAATGAGGAAATTGCATCGCATTGTCTG
AGTAGGTGTCATTCTATTCTGGGGGGTGGGGTGGGGCAGGACAGCAAGGGGGAGGATTGGGAAGTCAATA
GCAGGCATGCTGGGGATGCGGTGGGCTCTATGGCTTCTGAGGCGGAAAGAACCAGCTGGGGCTCTAGGGG
GTATCCCC
[124 nt withheld, positions 1339-1462]
C
[91 nt withheld, positions 1464-1554]
A
[49 nt withheld, positions 1556-1604]
CCTTTGACGTTGGAGTCCACGTTCTTT
[37 nt withheld, positions 1632-1668]
ACCCTATCTCGGTCTATTCTTTTGATTTATAAGGGATTTTGCCGATTTCGGCCTATTGGTTAAAAAATGA
GCTGATTTAACAAAAATTTAACGCGAATTAATTCTGTGGAATGTGTGTCAGTTAGGCTCAATTAGTCAGC
AACCATAGTCCCGCCCCTAACTCCGCCCATCCCGCCCCTAACTCCGCCCAGTTCCGCCCATTCTCCGCCC
CATGGCTGACTAATTTTTTTTATTTATGCAGAGGCCGAGGCCGCCTCTGCCTCTGAGCTATTCCAGAAGT
AGTGAGGAGGCTTTTTTGGAGGCCTAGGCTTTTGCAAAAAGCTCCCGGGAGCTTGTATATCCATTTTCGG
AGGTTGGGCTTCGGAATCGTTTTCCGGGACGCCGGCTGGATGATCCTCCAGCGCGGGGATCTCATGCTGG
AGTTCTTCGCCCACCCCAACTTGTTTATTGCAGCTTATAATGGTTACAAATAAAGCAATAGCATCACAAA
TTTCACAAATAAAGCATTTTTTTCACTGCATTCTAGTTGTGGTTTGTCCAAACTCATCAATGTATCTTAT
CATGTCTGTATACCGTCGACCTCTAGCTAGAGCTTGGCGTAATCATGGTCATAGCTGTTTCCTGTGTGAA
ATTGTTATCCGCTCACAATTCCACACAACATACGAGCCGGAAGCATAAAGTGTAAAGCCTGGGGTGCCTA
ATGAGTGAGCTAACTCACATTAATTGCGTTGCGCTCACTGCCCGCTTTCCAGTCGGGAAACCTGTCGTGC
CAGCTGCATTAATGAATCGGCCAACGCGCGGGGAGAGGCGGTTTGCGTATTGGGCGCTCTTCCGCTTCCT
CGCTCACTGACTCGCTGCGCTCGGTCGTTCGGCTGCGGCGAGCGGTATCAGCTCACTCAAAGGCGGTAAT
ACGGTTATCCACAGAATCAGGGGATAACGCAGGAAAGAACATGTGAGCAAAAGGCCAGCAAAAGGCCAGG
AACCGTAAAAAGGCCGCGTTGCTGGCGTTTTTCCATAGGCTCCGCCCCCCTGACGAGCATCACAAAAATC
GACGCTCAAGTCAGAGGTGGCGAAACCCGACAGGACTATAAAGATACCAGGCGTTTCCCCCTGGAAGCTC
CCTCGTGCGCTCTCCTGTTCCGACCCTGCCGCTTACCGGATACCTGTCCGCCTTTCTCCCTTCGGGAAGC
GTGGCGCTTTCTCATAGCTCACGCTGTAGGTATCTCAGTTCGGTGTAGGTCGTTCGCTCCAAGCTGGGCT
GTGTGCACGAACCCCCCGTTCAGCCCGACCGCTGCGCCTTATCCGGTAACTATCGTCTTGAGTCCAACCC
GGTAAGACACGACTTATCGCCACTGGCAGCAGCCACTGGTAACAGGATTAGCAGAGCGAGGTATGTAGGC
GGTGCTACAGAGTTCTTGAAGTGGTGGCCTAACTACGGCTACACTAGAAGAACAGTATTTGGTATCTGCG
CTCTGCTGAAGCCAGTTACCTTCGGAAAAAGAGTTGGTAGCTCTTGATCCGGCAAACAAACCACCGCTGG
TAGCGGTGGTTTTTTTGTTTGCAAGCAGCAGATTACGCGCAGAAAAAAAGGATCTCAAGAAGATCCTTTG
ATCTTTTCTACGGGGTCTGACGCTCAGTGGAACGAAAACTCACGTTAAGGGATTTTGGTCATGAGATTAT
CAAAAAGGATCTTCACCTAGATCCTTTTAAATTAAAAATGAAGTTTTAAATCAATCTAAAGTATATATGA
GTAAACTTGGTCTGACAGTTACCAATGCTTAATCAGTGAGGCACCTATCTCAGCGATCTGTCTATTTCGT
TCATCCATAGTTGCCTGACTCCCCGTCGTGTAGATAACTACGATACGGGAGGGCTTACCATCTGGCCCCA
GTGCTGCAATGATACCGCGAGATCCACGCTCACCGGCTCCAGATTTATCAGCAATAAACCAGCCAGCCGG
AAGGGCCGAGCGCAGAAGTGGTCCTGCAACTTTATCCGCCTCCATCCAGTCTATTAATTGTTGCCGGGAA
GCTAGAGTAAGTAGTTCGCCAGTTAATAGTTTGCGCAACGTTGTTGCCATTGCTACAGGCATCGTGGTGT
CACGCTCGTCGTTTGGTATGGCTTCATTCAGCTCCGGTTCCCAACGATCAAGGCGAGTTACATGATCCCC
CATGTTGTGCAAAAAAGCGGTTAGCTCCTTCGGTCCTCCGATCGTTGTCAGAAGTAAGTTGGCCGCAGTG
TTATCACTCATGGTTATGGCAGCACTGCATAATTCTCTTACTGTCATGCCATCCGTAAGATGCTTTTCTG
TGACTGGTGAGTACTCAACCAAGTCATTCTGAGAATAGTGTATGCGGCGACCGAGTTGCTCTTGCCCGGC
GTCAATACGGGATAATACCGCGCCACATAGCAGAACTTTAAAAGTGCTCATCATTGGAAAACGTTCTTCG
GGGCGAAAACTCTCAAGGATCTTACCGCTGTTGAGATCCAGTTCGATGTAACCCACTCGTGCACCCAACT
GATCTTCAGCATCTTTTACTTTCACCAGCGTTTCTGGGTGAGCAAAAACAGGAAGGCAAAATGCCGCAAA
AAAGGGAATAAGGGCGACACGGAAATGTTGAATACTCAT
