>Addgene plasmid #161546 | pJB003 ZF1/2x6-C 3xFLAG-NLS-VP16-FRB | depositor partial sequence | sequence record 313007 | ZF1/2x6-C promoter
AGATCTGAATTGGAGTGAGGACGTGTAGAGTGAGGACGTGCGGAGTGAGGACGTGTAGAGTGAGGACGTG
CGGAGTGAGGACGTGTAGAGTGAGGACGTGCCCTCTAGAGGGTATATAATGGGGGCCACTAGTCTACTAC
CAGAGCTCATCGCTAGC
