>Addgene plasmid #161546 | pJB003 ZF1/2x6-C 3xFLAG-NLS-VP16-FRB | depositor partial sequence | sequence record 313008 | 3xFLAG-NLS-VP16-FRB gene
ATGGATTATAAGGATCACGATGGCGACTACAAGGACCACGATATTGACTACAAAGACGATGACGATAAAA
TGGCTCCTAAGAAAAAGCGCAAAGTCGGTATCCATGGCGTTCCCGTCGACGGTGGACTCCAAGCCCCACC
AACCGATGTTTCTTTAGGTGATGAGTTACATTTGGACGGTGAGGACGTAGCTATGGCACATGCAGATGCC
TTAGACGATTTTGACTTGGATATGTTAGGAGATGGAGATTCACCAGGACCTGGTTTCACACCACACGATT
CAGCTCCATACGGTGCTTTGGACATGGCCGATTTCGAATTTGAACAGATGTTTACTGATGCCTTGGGTAT
AGACGAATACGGTGGTGGAGGATCCGGTGGTGGCGGGTCTGGAGGAGGAGGTAGTGGTGGAGGTGGCTCT
GGTACCATGCTTGAGATGTGGCATGAAGGCCTGGAAGAGGCATCTCGTTTGTACTTTGGGGAAAGGAACG
TGAAAGGCATGTTTGAGGTGCTGGAGCCCTTGCATGCTATGATGGAACGGGGACCCCAGACTCTGAAGGA
AACATCCTTTAATCAGGCCTATGGTCGAGATTTAATGGAGGCCCAAGAGTGGTGCAGGAAGTACATGAAA
TCAGGGAATGTCAAGGACCTCCTCCAAGCCTGGGACCTCTATTATCATGTGTTCCGACGAATCTCAAAGA
CTAGATGA
